>Addgene plasmid #154051 | pAKW.114A-PKA | addgene full sequence | sequence record 317675 | Addgene NGS Result
CCCTTTGTGCGTCCAAACGGACGCACGGCGCTCTAAAGCGGGTCGCGATCTTTCAGATTCGCTCCTCGCG
CTTTCAGTCTTTGTTTTGGCGCATGTCGTTATCGCAAAACCGCTGCACACTTTTGCGCGACATGCTCTGA
TCCCCCTCATCTGGGGGGGCCTATCTGAGGGAATTTCCGATCCGGCTCGCCTGAACCATTCTGCTTTCCA
CGAACTTGAAAACGCTAGACTGTCGCCGGATGTGTATCCGACCTGACGATGGCCCAAAAGGGCCGAAACA
GTCCTCTACAAATAATTTTGTTTAACACAACAAAAGCCACTAATTATTTATG
[1050 nt withheld, positions 333-1382]
TAATAATACTAGCTCGGTACCAAATTCCAGAAAAGAGACGCTTTCGAGCGTCTTTTTTCGTTTTGGTACC
AAGTGAGACCCGGCGCGCCATCGAATGAGGTGCTTCCTCGCTCACTGACTCGCTGCACGAGGCAGACCTC
AGCGCTAGCGGAGTGTATACTGGCTTACTATGTTGGCACTGATGAGGGTGTCAGTGAAGTGCTTCATGTG
GCAGGAGAAAAAAGGCTGCACCGGTGCGTCAGCAGAATATGTGATACAGGATATATTCCGCTTCCTCGCT
CACTGACTCGCTACGCTCGGTCGTTCGACTGCGGCGAGCGGAAATGGCTTACGAACGGGGCGGAGATTTC
CTGGAAGATGCCAGGAAGATACTTAACAGGGAAGTGAGAGGGCCGCGGCAAAGCCGTTTTTCCATAGGCT
CCGCCCCCCTGACAAGCATCACGAAATCTGACGCTCAAATCAGTGGTGGCGAAACCCGACAGGACTATAA
AGATACCAGGCGTTTCCCCCTGGTGGCTCCCTCGTGCGCTCTCCTGTTCCTGCCTTTCGGTTTACCGGTG
TCATTCCGCTGTTATGGCCGCGTTTGTCTCATTCCACGCCTGACACTCAGTTCCGGGTAGGCAGTTCGCT
CCAAGCTGGACTGTATGCACGAACCCCCCGTTCAGTCCGACCGCTGCGCCTTATCCGGTAACTATCGTCT
TGAGTCCAACCCGGAAAGACATGCAAAAGCACCACTGGCAGCAGCCACTGGTAATTGATTTAGAGGAGTT
AGTCTTGAAGTCATGCGCCGGTTAAGGCTAAACTGAAAGGACAAGTTTTGGTGACTGCGCTCCTCCAAGC
CAGTTACCTCGGTTCAAAGAGTTGGTAGCTCAGAGAACCTTCGAAAAACCGCCCTGCAAGGCGGTTTTTT
CGTTTTCAGAGCAAGAGATTACGCGCAGACCAAAACGATCTCAAGAAGATCATCTTATTAAGGGGTCTGA
CGCTCAGTGGAACGAAAAATCAATCTAAAGTATATATGAGTAAACTTGGTCTGACAGTTACCTTAGAAAA
ACTCATCGAGCATCAAATGAAACTGCAATTTATTCATATCAGGATTATCAATACCATATTTTTGAAAAAG
CCGTTTCTGTAATGAAGGAGAAAACTCACCGAGGCAGTTCCATAGGATGGCAAGATCCTGGTATCGGTCT
GCGATTCCGACTCGTCCAACATCAATACAACCTATTAATTTCCCCTCGTCAAAAATAAGGTTATCAAGTG
AGAAATCACCATGAGTGACGACTGAATCCGGTGAGAATGGCAAAAGCTTATGCATTTCTTTCCAGACTTG
TTCAACAGGCCAGCCATTACGCTCGTCATCAAAATCACTCGCATCAACCAAACCGTTATTCATTCGTGAT
TGCGCCTGAGCGAGACGAAATACGCGATCGCTGTTAAAAGGACAATTACAAACAGGAATCGAATGCAACC
GGCGCAGGAACACTGCCAGCGCATCAACAATATTTTCACCTGAATCAGGATATTCTTCTAATACCTGGAA
TGCTGTTTTCCCGGGGATCGCAGTGGTGAGTAACCATGCATCATCAGGAGTACGGATAAAATGCTTGATG
GTCGGAAGAGGCATAAATTCCGTCAGCCAGTTTAGTCTGACCATCTCATCTGTAACATCATTAGCAACGC
TACCTTTGCCATGTTTCAGAAACAACTCTGGCGCATCGGGCTTCCCATACAATCGATAGATTGTCGCACC
TGATTGCCCGACATTATCGCGAGCCCATTTATACCCATATAAATCAGCATCCATGTTGGAATTTAATCGC
GGCCTGGAGCAAGACGTTTCCCGTTGAATATGGCTCATAACACCCCTTGTATTACTGTTTATGTAAGCAG
ACAGTTTTATTGTTCATGATGATATATTTTTATCTTGTGCAATGTACATCAGAGATTTTGAGACACAACC
AATTATTGAAGGCCTCCCTAACGGGGGGCCTTTTTTTGTTTCTGGTCTCCGTGCTGCTTAACGATCGTTG
GCTG
Features (pLannotate 1.2.2; 6 found; start..end, strand, type, name):
    330..1382    +  CDS            Prkaca (sequence partly withheld): KAPCA_MOUSE - Also known as Pkaca. Experimental evidence at protein level: Swiss-Prot protein existence level 1. [Isoform 2]: Phosphorylates and activates ABL1 in sperm flagellum to promote spermatozoa capacitation. From Mus musculus (Mouse).
   1484..1506    -  rep_origin     RSF ori (fragment): Plasmids containing the RSF 1030 origin of replication can be propagated in E. coli cells that contain additional plasmids with compatible origins.
   1523..1549    +  misc_feature   bom (fragment): basis of mobility region from pBR322
   1648..1703    -  rep_origin     RSF ori (fragment): Plasmids containing the RSF 1030 origin of replication can be propagated in E. coli cells that contain additional plasmids with compatible origins.
   1791..2336    -  rep_origin     p15A ori: Plasmids containing the medium-copy-number p15A origin of replication can be propagated in E. coli cells that contain a second plasmid with the ColE1 origin.
   2425..3240    -  CDS            KanR: aminoglycoside phosphotransferase; aph(3')-Ia; confers resistance to kanamycin in bacteria or G418 (Geneticin®) in eukaryotes
