[The description below was written by a language model from this plasmid's Addgene catalogue record and pLannotate feature annotations shown in this document.]
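Description:
pAKW.114A-PKA is a small (about 3.4 kb) bacterial expression plasmid built on the pAJM.029 backbone for producing the catalytic alpha subunit of cAMP-dependent protein kinase (PKA, PRKACA) in E. coli. It replicates from a p15A origin, which the catalogue lists as low copy and which is compatible with ColE1-type plasmids, so it can be maintained alongside other constructs in the same cell. Selection is by kanamycin resistance from an aph(3')-Ia aminoglycoside phosphotransferase gene. The short RSF ori and bom matches near the origin are only fragments and probably reflect sequence similarity rather than separate functional elements.

The payload is a 1,053 bp PKA catalytic subunit coding sequence, inserted by Gibson assembly and occupying most of the region upstream of the origin. The catalogue gives the species as human, whereas the automated annotation matched the open reading frame best to the mouse Prkaca protein. The two orthologues are very similar, and the record does not settle which one the sequence corresponds to. Expression is driven by the pCin promoter according to the catalogue. The feature table does not annotate this promoter, nor any cognate regulator, ribosome binding site or terminator, so the record does not state how induction is controlled or whether the regulator is supplied elsewhere. No affinity tags or fusion partners are recorded.

The associated publication concerns silica nanostructures made with diatom peptides carrying designed post-translational modifications. This suggests the plasmid supplies a kinase activity in E. coli for phosphorylating co-expressed peptide substrates, although the stated purpose is simply PKA expression in E. coli.
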