Addgene plasmid #154051: pAKW.114A-PKA
Purpose: Expresses PKA in E. coli
Depositing lab: Christopher Voigt. Depositing organization: Massachusetts Institute of Technology. Publication: Silica Nanostructures Produced Using Diatom Peptides with Designed Post-Translational Modifications. Wallace AK, Chanut N, Voigt CA. Advanced Functional Materials 2020 10.1002/adfm.202000849.
Backbone
  Vector backbone: pAJM.029
  Backbone size w/o insert (bp): 1963
  Total vector size (bp): 3416
  Vector type: Bacterial Expression
Growth in bacteria
  Bacterial resistance: Kanamycin, 50 μg/mL
  Growth temperature: 37°C
  Growth strain: DH5alpha
  Copy number: Low Copy
Gene/Insert
  Gene/Insert name: Protein kinase cAMP-activated catalytic subunit alpha (PKA) (alt names: PKACA; PRKACA; PPNAD4)
  Species: H. sapiens (human)
  Insert size (bp): 1053
  GenBank ID: 5566
  Entrez Gene: PRKACA (a.k.a. CAFD1, PKACA, PPNAD4)
  Promoter: pCin
  Cloning method: Gibson Cloning
  Sequencing primers: 5′ CTTGTGCAATGTACATCAGAGATTTTGAGAC; 3′ GCCAGTATACACTCCGCTAGCGC
Terms and licenses: Academic/Nonprofit Terms; Industry Terms: Not Available to Industry
How to cite: pAKW.114A-PKA was a gift from Christopher Voigt (Addgene plasmid # 154051 ; http://n2t.net/addgene:154051 ; RRID:Addgene_154051)
